>Addgene plasmid #162087 | pEpicVector3G_Puro-T2A-EGFP-VSVg-HA-AU1 | addgene full sequence | sequence record 318150 | Addgene NGS Result
GGCTCCGGTGCCCGTCAGTGGGCAGAGCGCACATCGCCCACAGTCCCCGAGAAGTTGGGGGGAGGGGTCG
GCAATTGAACCGGTGCCTAGAGAAGGTGGCGCGGGGTAAACTGGGAAAGTGATGTCGTGTACTGGCTCCG
CCTTTTTCCCGAGGGTGGGGGAGAACCGTATATAAGTGCAGTAGTCGCCGTGAACGTTCTTTTTCGCAAC
GGGTTTGCCGCCAGAACACAGGTAAGTGCCGTGTGTGGTTCCCGCGGGCCTGGCCTCTTTACGGGTTATG
GCCCTTGCGTGCCTTGAATTACTTCCACCTGGCTGCAGTACGTGATTCTTGATCCCGAGCTTCGGGTTGG
AAGTGGGTGGGAGAGTTCGAGGCCTTGCGCTTAAGGAGCCCCTTCGCCTCGTGCTTGAGTTGAGGCCTGG
CCTGGGCGCTGGGGCCGCCGCGTGCGAATCTGGTGGCACCTTCGCGCCTGTCTCGCTGCTTTCGATAAGT
CTCTAGCCATTTAAAATTTTTGATGACCTGCTGCGACGCTTTTTTTCTGGCAAGATAGTCTTGTAAATGC
GGGCCAAGATCTGCACACTGGTATTTCGGTTTTTGGGGCCGCGGGCGGCGACGGGGCCCGTGCGTCCCAG
CGCACATGTTCGGCGAGGCGGGGCCTGCGAGCGCGGCCACCGAGAATCGGACGGGGGTAGTCTCAAGCTG
GCCGGCCTGCTCTGGTGCCTGGTCTCGCGCCGCCGTGTATCGCCCCGCCCTGGGCGGCAAGGCTGGCCCG
GTCGGCACCAGTTGCGTGAGCGGAAAGATGGCCGCTTCCCGGCCCTGCTGCAGGGAGCTCAAAATGGAGG
ACGCGGCGCTCGGGAGAGCGGGCGGGTGAGTCACCCACACAAAGGAAAAGGGCCTTTCCGTCCTCAGCCG
TCGCTTCATGTGACTCCACGGAGTACCGGGCGCCGTCCAGGCACCTCGATTAGTTCTCGAGCTTTTGGAG
TACGTCGTCTTTAGGTTGGGGGGAGGGGTTTTATGCGATGGAGTTTCCCCACACTGAGTGGGTGGAGACT
GAAGTTAGGCCAGCTTGGCACTTGATGTAATTCTCCTTGGAATTTGCCCTTTTTGAGTTTGGATCTTGGT
TCATTCTCAAGCCTCAGACAGTGGTTCAAAGTTTTTTTCTTCCATTTCAGGTGTCGTGACAAGTTTGTAC
AAAAAAGCAGGCTGCCACCATGACCGAGTACAAGCCCACGGTGCGCCTCGCCACCCGCGACGACGTCCCC
AGGGCCGTACGCACCCTCGCCGCCGCGTTCGCCGACTACCCCGCCACGCGCCACACCGTCGATCCGGACC
GCCACATCGAGCGGGTCACCGAGCTGCAAGAACTCTTCCTCACGCGCGTCGGGCTCGACATCGGCAAGGT
GTGGGTCGCGGACGACGGCGCCGCGGTGGCGGTCTGGACCACGCCGGAGAGCGTCGAAGCGGGGGCGGTG
TTCGCCGAGATCGGCCCGCGCATGGCCGAGTTGAGCGGTTCCCGGCTGGCCGCGCAGCAACAGATGGAAG
GCCTCCTGGCGCCGCACCGGCCCAAGGAGCCCGCGTGGTTCCTGGCCACCGTCGGCGTCTCGCCCGACCA
CCAGGGCAAGGGTCTGGGCAGCGCCGTCGTGCTCCCCGGAGTGGAGGCGGCCGAGCGCGCCGGGGTGCCC
GCCTTCCTGGAGACCTCCGCGCCCCGCAACCTCCCCTTCTACGAGCGGCTCGGCTTCACCGTCACCGCCG
ACGTCGAGGTGCCCGAAGGACCGCGCACCTGGTGCATGACCCGCAAGCCCGGTGCCGGAAGCGGAGAGGG
CAGGGGAAGTCTTCTAACATGCGGGGACGTGGAGGAAAATCCCGGCCCCATGGTGAGCAAGGGCGAGGAG
CTGTTCACCGGGGTGGTGCCCATCCTGGTCGAGCTGGACGGCGACGTAAACGGCCACAAGTTCAGCGTGT
CCGGCGAGGGCGAGGGCGATGCCACCTACGGCAAGCTGACCCTGAAGTTCATCTGCACCACCGGCAAGCT
GCCCGTGCCCTGGCCCACCCTCGTGACCACCCTGACCTACGGCGTGCAGTGCTTCAGCCGCTACCCCGAC
CACATGAAGCAGCACGACTTCTTCAAGTCCGCCATGCCCGAAGGCTACGTCCAGGAGCGCACCATCTTCT
TCAAGGACGACGGCAACTACAAGACCCGCGCCGAGGTGAAGTTCGAGGGCGACACCCTGGTGAACCGCAT
CGAGCTGAAGGGCATCGACTTCAAGGAGGACGGCAACATCCTGGGGCACAAGCTGGAGTACAACTACAAC
AGCCACAACGTCTATATCATGGCCGACAAGCAGAAGAACGGCATCAAGGTGAACTTCAAGATCCGCCACA
ACATCGAGGACGGCAGCGTGCAGCTCGCCGACCACTACCAGCAGAACACCCCCATCGGCGACGGCCCCGT
GCTGCTGCCCGACAACCACTACCTGAGCACCCAGTCCGCCCTGAGCAAAGACCCCAACGAGAAGCGCGAT
CACATGGTCCTGCTGGAGTTCGTGACCGCCGCCGGGATCACTCTCGGCATGGACGAGCTGTACAAGGGTG
GCAGCGGCGGCGGCGGCTCTGGCGGCTACACCGACATCGAGATGAATCGTCTGGGCAAGTACCCCTACGA
CGTGCCCGACTACGCCGACACCTACAGATACATCTAAACCCAGCTTTCTTGTACAAAGTGGTGATAATCG
AATTCCGATAATCAACCTCTGGATTACAAAATTTGTGAAAGATTGACTGGTATTCTTAACTATGTTGCTC
CTTTTACGCTATGTGGATACGCTGCTTTAATGCCTTTGTATCATGCTATTGCTTCCCGTATGGCTTTCAT
TTTCTCCTCCTTGTATAAATCCTGGTTGCTGTCTCTTTATGAGGAGTTGTGGCCCGTTGTCAGGCAACGT
GGCGTGGTGTGCACTGTGTTTGCTGACGCAACCCCCACTGGTTGGGGCATTGCCACCACCTGTCAGCTCC
TTTCCGGGACTTTCGCTTTCCCCCTCCCTATTGCCACGGCGGAACTCATCGCCGCCTGCCTTGCCCGCTG
CTGGACAGGGGCTCGGCTGTTGGGCACTGACAATTCCGTGGTGTTGTCGGGGAAGCTGACGTCCTTTCCA
TGGCTGCTCGCCTGTGTTGCCACCTGGATTCTGCGCGGGACGTCCTTCTGCTACGTCCCTTCGGCCCTCA
ATCCAGCGGACCTTCCTTCCCGCGGCCTGCTGCCGGCTCTGCGGCCTCTTCCGCGTCTTCGCCTTCGCCC
TCAGACGAGTCGGATCTCCCTTTGGGCCGCCTCCCCGCATCGGGAATTCCCGCGGTTCGCTTTAAGACCA
ATGACTTACAAGGCAGCTGTAGATCTTAGCCACTTTTTAAAAGAAAAGGGGGGACTGGAAGGGCTAATTC
ACTCCCAACGAAGACAAGATCTGCTTTTTGCTTGTACTGGGTCTCTCTGGTTAGACCAGATCTGAGCCTG
GGAGCTCTCTGGCTAACTAGGGAACCCACTGCTTAAGCCTCAATAAAGCTTGCCTTGAGTGCTTCAAGTA
GTGTGTGCCCGTCTGTTGTGTGACTCTGGTAACTAGAGATCCCTCAGACCCTTTTAGTCAGTGTGGAAAA
TCTCTAGCAGTAGTAGTTCATGTCATCTTATTATTCAGTATTTATAACTTGCAAAGAAATGAATATCAGA
GAGTGAGAGGAACTTGTTTATTGCAGCTTATAATGGTTACAAATAAAGCAATAGCATCACAAATTTCACA
AATAAAGCATTTTTTTCACTGCATTCTAGTTGTGGTTTGTCCAAACTCATCAATGTATCTTATCATGTCT
GGCTCTAGCTATCCCGCCCCTAACTCCGCCCATCCCGCCCCTAACTCCGCCCAGTTCCGCCCATTCTCCG
CCCCATGGCTGACTAATTTTTTTTATTTATGCAGAGGCCGAGGCCGCCTCGGCCTCTGAGCTATTCCAGA
AGTAGTGAGGAGGCTTTTTTGGAGGCCTAGGGACGTACCCAATTCGCCCTATAGTGAGTCGTATTACGCG
CGCTCACTGGCCGTCGTTTTACAACGTCGTGACTGGGAAAACCCTGGCGTTACCCAACTTAATCGCCTTG
CAGCACATCCCCCTTTCGCCAGCTGGCGTAATAGCGAAGAGGCCCGCACCGATCGCCCTTCCCAACAGTT
GCGCAGCCTGAATGGCGAATGGG
[124 nt withheld, positions 4224-4347]
C
[91 nt withheld, positions 4349-4439]
A
[49 nt withheld, positions 4441-4489]
CCTTTGACGTTGGAGTCCACGTTCTTT
[37 nt withheld, positions 4517-4553]
ACCCTATCTCGGTCTATTCTTTTGATTTATAAGGGATTTTGCCGATTTCGGCCTATTGGTTAAAAAATGA
GCTGATTTAACAAAAATTTAACGCGAATTTTAACAAAATATTAACGCTTACAATTTAGGTGGCACTTTTC
GGGGAAATGTGCGCGGAACCCCTATTTGTTTATTTTTCTAAATACATTCAAATATGTATCCGCTCATGAG
ACAATAACCCTGATAAATGCTTCAATAATATTGAAAAAGGAAGAGTATGAGTATTCAACATTTCCGTGTC
GCCCTTATTCCCTTTTTTGCGGCATTTTGCCTTCCTGTTTTTGCTCACCCAGAAACGCTGGTGAAAGTAA
AAGATGCTGAAGATCAGTTGGGTGCACGAGTGGGTTACATCGAACTGGATCTCAACAGCGGTAAGATCCT
TGAGAGTTTTCGCCCCGAAGAACGTTTTCCAATGATGAGCACTTTTAAAGTTCTGCTATGTGGCGCGGTA
TTATCCCGTATTGACGCCGGGCAAGAGCAACTCGGTCGCCGCATACACTATTCTCAGAATGACTTGGTTG
AGTACTCACCAGTCACAGAAAAGCATCTTACGGATGGCATGACAGTAAGAGAATTATGCAGTGCTGCCAT
AACCATGAGTGATAACACTGCGGCCAACTTACTTCTGACAACGATCGGAGGACCGAAGGAGCTAACCGCT
TTTTTGCACAACATGGGGGATCATGTAACTCGCCTTGATCGTTGGGAACCGGAGCTGAATGAAGCCATAC
CAAACGACGAGCGTGACACCACGATGCCTGTAGCAATGGCAACAACGTTGCGCAAACTATTAACTGGCGA
ACTACTTACTCTAGCTTCCCGGCAACAATTAATAGACTGGATGGAGGCGGATAAAGTTGCAGGACCACTT
CTGCGCTCGGCCCTTCCGGCTGGCTGGTTTATTGCTGATAAATCTGGAGCCGGTGAGCGTGGGTCTCGCG
GTATCATTGCAGCACTGGGGCCAGATGGTAAGCCCTCCCGTATCGTAGTTATCTACACGACGGGGAGTCA
GGCAACTATGGATGAACGAAATAGACAGATCGCTGAGATAGGTGCCTCACTGATTAAGCATTGGTAACTG
TCAGACCAAGTTTACTCATATATACTTTAGATTGATTTAAAACTTCATTTTTAATTTAAAAGGATCTAGG
TGAAGATCCTTTTTGATAATCTCATGACCAAAATCCCTTAACGTGAGTTTTCGTTCCACTGAGCGTCAGA
CCCCGTAGAAAAGATCAAAGGATCTTCTTGAGATCCTTTTTTTCTGCGCGTAATCTGCTGCTTGCAAACA
AAAAAACCACCGCTACCAGCGGTGGTTTGTTTGCCGGATCAAGAGCTACCAACTCTTTTTCCGAAGGTAA
CTGGCTTCAGCAGAGCGCAGATACCAAATACTGTTCTTCTAGTGTAGCCGTAGTTAGGCCACCACTTCAA
GAACTCTGTAGCACCGCCTACATACCTCGCTCTGCTAATCCTGTTACCAGTGGCTGCTGCCAGTGGCGAT
AAGTCGTGTCTTACCGGGTTGGACTCAAGACGATAGTTACCGGATAAGGCGCAGCGGTCGGGCTGAACGG
GGGGTTCGTGCACACAGCCCAGCTTGGAGCGAACGACCTACACCGAACTGAGATACCTACAGCGTGAGCT
ATGAGAAAGCGCCACGCTTCCCGAAGAGAGAAAGGCGGACAGGTATCCGGTAAGCGGCAGGGTCGGAACA
GGAGAGCGCACGAGGGAGCTTCCAGGGGGAAACGCCTGGTATCTTTATAGTCCTGTCGGGTTTCGCCACC
TCTGACTTGAGCGTCGATTTTTGTGATGCTCGTCAGGGGGGCGGAGCCTATGGAAAAACGCCAGCAACGC
GGCCTTTTTACGGTTCCTGGCCTTTTGCTGGCCTTTTGCTCACATGTTCTTTCCTGCGTTATCCCCTGAT
TCTGTGGATAACCGTATTACCGCCTTTGAGTGAGCTGATACCGCTCGCCGCAGCCGAACGACCGAGCGCA
GCGAGTCAGTGAGCGAGGAAGCGGAAGAGCGCCCAATACGCAAACCGCCTCTCCCCGCGCGTTGGCCGAT
TCATTAATGCAGCTGGCACGACAGGTTTCCCGACTGGAAAGCGGGCAGTGAGCGCAACGCAATTAATGTG
AGTTAGCTCACTCATTAGGCACCCCAGGCTTTACACTTTATGCTTCCGGCTCGTATGTTGTGTGGAATTG
TGAGCGGATAACAATTTCACACAGGAAACAGCTATGACCATGATTACGCCAAGCGCGCAATTAACCCTCA
CTAAAGGGAACAAAAGCTGGAGCTGCAAGCTTAATGTAGTCTTATGCAATACTCTTGTAGTCTTGCAACA
TGGTAACGATGAGTTAGCAACATGCCTTACAAGGAGAGAAAAAGCACCGTGCATGCCGATTGGTGGAAGT
AAGGTGGTACGATCGTGCCTTATTAGGAAGGCAACAGACGGGTCTGACATGGATTGGACGAACCACTGAA
TTGCCGCATTGCAGAGATATTGTATTTAAGTGCCTAGCTCGATACATAAACGGGTCTCTCTGGTTAGACC
AGATCTGAGCCTGGGAGCTCTCTGGCTAACTAGGGAACCCACTGCTTAAGCCTCAATAAAGCTTGCCTTG
AGTGCTTCAAGTAGTGTGTGCCCGTCTGTTGTGTGACTCTGGTAACTAGAGATCCCTCAGACCCTTTTAG
TCAGTGTGGAAAATCTCTAGCAGTGGCGCCCGAACAGGGACTTGAAAGCGAAAGGGAAACCAGAGGAGCT
CTCTCGACGCAGGACTCGGCTTGCTGAAGCGCGCACGGCAAGAGGCGAGGGGCGGCGACTGGTGAGTACG
CCAAAAATTTTGACTAGCGGAGGCTAGAAGGAGAGAGATGGGTGCGAGAGCGTCAGTATTAAGCGGGGGA
GAATTAGATCGCGATGGGAAAAAATTCGGTTAAGGCCAGGGGGAAAGAAAAAATATAAATTAAAACATAT
AGTATGGGCAAGCAGGGAGCTAGAACGATTCGCAGTTAATCCTGGCCTGTTAGAAACATCAGAAGGCTGT
AGACAAATACTGGGACAGCTACAACCATCCCTTCAGACAGGATCAGAAGAACTTAGATCATTATATAATA
CAGTAGCAACCCTCTATTGTGTGCATCAAAGGATAGAGATAAAAGACACCAAGGAAGCTTTAGACAAGAT
AGAGGAAGAGCAAAACAAAAGTAAGACCACCGCACAGCAAGCGGCCGCTGATCTTCAGACCTGGAGGAGG
AGATATGAGGGACAATTGGAGAAGTGAATTATATAAATATAAAGTAGTAAAAATTGAACCATTAGGAGTA
GCACCCACCAAGGCAAAGAGAAGAGTGGTGCAGAGAGAAAAAAGAGCAGTGGGAATAGGAGCTTTGTTCC
TTGGGTTCTTGGGAGCAGCAGGAAGCACTATGGGCGCAGCGTCAATGACGCTGACGGTACAGGCCAGACA
ATTATTGTCTGGTATAGTGCAGCAGCAGAACAATTTGCTGAGGGCTATTGAGGCGCAACAGCATCTGTTG
CAACTCACAGTCTGGGGCATCAAGCAGCTCCAGGCAAGAATCCTGGCTGTGGAAAGATACCTAAAGGATC
AACAGCTCCTGGGGATTTGGGGTTGCTCTGGAAAACTCATTTGCACCACTGCTGTGCCTTGGAATGCTAG
TTGGAGTAATAAATCTCTGGAACAGATTTGGAATCACACGACCTGGATGGAGTGGGACAGAGAAATTAAC
AATTACACAAGCTTAATACACTCCTTAATTGAAGAATCGCAAAACCAGCAAGAAAAGAATGAACAAGAAT
TATTGGAATTAGATAAATGGGCAAGTTTGTGGAATTGGTTTAACATAACAAATTGGCTGTGGTATATAAA
ATTATTCATAATGATAGTAGGAGGCTTGGTAGGTTTAAGAATAGTTTTTGCTGTACTTTCTATAGTGAAT
AGAGTTAGGCAGGGATATTCACCATTATCGTTTCAGACCCACCTCCCAACCCCGAGGGGACCCGACAGGC
CCGAAGGAATAGAAGAAGAAGGTGGAGAGAGAGACAGAGACAGATCCATTCGATTAGTGAACGGATCTCG
ACGGTATCGCTAGCTTTTAAAAGAAAAGGGGGGATTGGGGGGTACAGTGCAGGGGAAAGAATAGTAGACA
TAATAGCAACAGACATACAAACTAAAGAATTACAAAAACAAATTACAAAAATTCAAAATTTTACTAGTGA
TTATCGGATCAACTTTGTATAGAAAAGTTG
Features (pLannotate 1.2.2; 32 found; start..end, strand, type, name):
     20..231     +  promoter       EF-1α core promoter: core promoter for human elongation factor EF-1α
    232..341     +  intron         EF-1α intron A (fragment): intron upstream of the start codon of human EF-1α
    967..1170    +  intron         EF-1α intron A: truncated intron upstream of the start codon of human EF-1α
   1179..1203    +  protein_bind   attB1: mutant version of attB; recombination site for the Gateway® BP reaction BP Clonase™
   1210..1806    +  CDS            PuroR (fragment): puromycin N-acetyltransferase; pac from Streptomyces; confers resistance to puromycin
   1816..1869    +  CDS            T2A: 2A peptide from Thosea asigna virus capsid protein Eukaryotic ribosomes fail to insert a peptide bond between the Gly and Pro residues, yielding separate polypeptides.
   1870..2586    +  CDS            EGFP: EGFP is a basic (constitutively fluorescent) green fluorescent protein published in 1996, derived from Aequorea victoria. It is reported to be a rapidly-maturing weak dimer with moderate acid sensitivity.
   2698..2722    -  protein_bind   attB2: mutant version of attB; recombination site for the Gateway® BP reaction BP Clonase™
   2740..3328    +  misc_feature   WPRE: woodchuck hepatitis virus posttranscriptional regulatory element
   3395..3414    +  misc_feature   cPPT/CTS (fragment): central polypurine tract and central termination sequence of HIV-1
   3416..3649    +  LTR            3' LTR (ΔU3): self-inactivating 3' long terminal repeat (LTR) from HIV-1
   3721..3842    +  polyA_signal   SV40 poly(A) signal: SV40 polyadenylation signal
   3882..4017    +  rep_origin     SV40 ori: SV40 origin of replication
   4038..4056    -  promoter       T7 promoter: promoter for bacteriophage T7 RNA polymerase
   4064..4219    +  CDS            lacZα (fragment): LacZα fragment of β-galactosidase; lacZ fragment
   4224..4652    +  rep_origin     f1 ori (sequence partly withheld): f1 bacteriophage origin of replication; arrow indicates direction of (+) strand synthesis
   4705..4809    +  promoter       AmpR promoter: bla
   4810..5670    +  CDS            AmpR: β-lactamase; bla; confers resistance to ampicillin, carbenicillin, and related antibiotics
   5841..6429    +  rep_origin     ori: high-copy-number ColE1/pMB1/pBR322/pUC origin of replication
   6612..6704    +  CDS            lacI (fragment): lac repressor; lacI; The lac repressor binds to the lac operator to inhibit transcription in E. coli. This inhibition can be relieved by adding lactose or isopropyl-β-D-thiogalactopyranoside (IPTG).
   6717..6738    +  protein_bind   CAP binding site: CAP binding activates transcription in the presence of cAMP. E. coli catabolite activator protein
   6753..6783    +  promoter       lac promoter: promoter for the E. coli lac operon
   6791..6807    +  protein_bind   lac operator: The lac repressor binds to the lac operator to inhibit transcription in E. coli. This inhibition can be relieved by adding lactose or isopropyl-β-D-thiogalactopyranoside (IPTG). lac repressor encoded by lacI
   6852..6870    +  promoter       T3 promoter: promoter for bacteriophage T3 RNA polymerase
   6898..7124    +  promoter       RSV promoter: Rous sarcoma virus enhancer/promoter
   7125..7305    +  LTR            5' LTR (truncated): truncated 5' long terminal repeat (LTR) from HIV-1
   7352..7477    +  misc_feature   HIV-1 Ψ: packaging signal of human immunodeficiency virus type 1
   7461..7824    +  CDS            HIV-1 gag (fragment): gag protein from human immunodeficiency virus 1; gag
   7970..8203    +  misc_feature   RRE: The Rev response element (RRE) of HIV-1 allows for Rev-dependent mRNA export from the nucleus to the cytoplasm.
   8580..8680    +  CDS            Rev (fragment): human immunodeficiency virus 1 (HIV-1) Rev protein; rev; enhances nuclear export of unspliced and incompletely spliced viral mRNAs
   8698..8815    +  misc_feature   cPPT/CTS: central polypurine tract and central termination sequence of HIV-1
   8833..8853    +  protein_bind   attB4: mutant version of attB; core recombination site for the Gateway® BP reaction BP Clonase™
