[The description below was written by a language model from this plasmid's Addgene catalogue record and pLannotate feature annotations shown in this document.]
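Description:
pEpicVector3G_Puro-T2A-EGFP-VSVg-HA-AU1 is a third-generation-style, self-inactivating HIV-1 lentiviral transfer plasmid built on a commercial pLV backbone. In bacteria it is maintained at high copy through a ColE1/pUC-type origin and selected with ampicillin (AmpR); an f1 ori, an SV40 ori and remnants of a lac/T7/T3 cloning region are also present in the backbone. The viral genome is transcribed from an RSV promoter fused to a truncated 5' LTR. It carries the Ψ packaging signal with a gag fragment, the RRE for Rev-dependent nuclear export and a cPPT/CTS, and it ends in a ΔU3 3' LTR followed by an SV40 poly(A) signal. The U3 deletion leaves the integrated provirus without LTR promoter activity.

The payload is a single open reading frame driven by the human EF1A promoter with its intron A sequence and flanked by Gateway attB sites that reflect recombination-based assembly. Puromycin N-acetyltransferase is joined through a T2A ribosome-skipping peptide to EGFP, so transduced mammalian cells produce separate resistance and fluorescent proteins from one transcript. A downstream WPRE boosts expression. According to the record, EGFP carries three short epitope tags at its C-terminus: VSVg, HA and AU1. These tags are not individually annotated in the feature table, but there is an unannotated stretch between the end of EGFP and attB2 where they would lie.

The tag triplet serves as a protein-level barcode, and the depositor lists this plasmid as number 9 of 20 EGFP tag combinations. The set was made for spatial epitope barcoding, in which differently barcoded cell clones are told apart by antibody detection of their tag combination, for example to follow clonal patches in tumors.
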