Addgene plasmid #162087: pEpicVector3G_Puro-T2A-EGFP-VSVg-HA-AU1
Purpose: EGFP linked to 3 tags on the C-terminus as barcodes. Puromycin resistant.
Depositing lab: Julien Sage. Depositing organization: Stanford University. Publication: Spatial epitope barcoding reveals clonal tumor patch behaviors. Rovira-Clave X, Drainas AP, Jiang S, Bai Y, Baron M, Zhu B, Dallas AE, Lee MC, Chu TP, Holzem A, Ayyagari R, Bhattacharya D, McCaffrey EF, Greenwald NF, Markovic M, Coles GL, Angelo M, Bassik MC, Sage J, Nolan GP. Cancer Cell. 2022 Nov 14;40(11):1423-1439.e11. doi: 10.1016/j.ccell.2022.09.014. Epub 2022 Oct 13. PubMed 36240778.
Backbone
  Vector backbone: pLV
  Backbone manufacturer: Vectorbuilder
  Vector type: Lentiviral
  Selectable markers: Puromycin
Growth in bacteria
  Bacterial resistance: Ampicillin, 100 μg/mL
  Growth temperature: 37°C
  Growth strain: NEB Stable
  Copy number: High Copy
Gene/Insert
  Gene/Insert name: Puromycin resistant; EGFP linked to VSVg-HA-AU1 (alt name: G-3-VHA)
  Species: Synthetic
  Mutation: WT
  Promoter: EF1A
  Tag / fusion protein: VSVg-HA-AU1 (C terminal on insert)
  Cloning method: Unknown
  Sequencing primers: 3′ aaaggagctgacaggtggtg
Terms and licenses: Academic/Nonprofit Terms; Industry Terms: Not Available to Industry
Depositor comments: #9 out of 20 EGFP tagged combinations . Please visit https://doi.org/10.1101/2021.06.29.449991 for bioRxiv preprint.
How to cite: pEpicVector3G_Puro-T2A-EGFP-VSVg-HA-AU1 was a gift from Julien Sage (Addgene plasmid # 162087 ; http://n2t.net/addgene:162087 ; RRID:Addgene_162087)
